>Addgene plasmid #50878 | pcDNA3.1 Flag YFP hNKCC1 I677C (NT467) | depositor full sequence | sequence record 76351 | Full Sequence
GCTAGCCCGGGCACGGCCGCCACCATGGGAGACTACAAAGACCATGACGGTGATTATAAAGATCACGACA
TCGACTACAAGGATGACGATGACAAGGGTGACCCTACCGTCAGCAAGGGCGAGGAGCTGTTCACCGGGGT
GGTGCCCATCCTGGTCGAGCTGGACGGCGACGTAAACGGCCACAAGTTCAGCGTGTCCGGCGAGGGCGAG
GGCGATGCCACCTACGGCAAGCTGACCCTGAAGTTCATCTGCACCACCGGCAAGCTGCCCGTGCCCTGGC
CCACCCTCGTGACCACCTTCGGCTACGGCCTGATGTGCTTCGCCCGCTACCCCGACCACATGAAGCAGCA
CGACTTCTTCAAGTCCGCCATGCCCGAAGGCTACGTCCAGGAGCGCACCATCTTCTTCAAGGACGACGGC
AACTACAAGACCCGCGCCGAGGTGAAGTTCGAGGGCGACACCCTGGTGAACCGCATCGAGCTGAAGGGCA
TCGACTTCAAGGAGGACGGCAACATCCTAGGGCACAAGCTGGAGTACAACTACAACAGCCACAACGTTTA
TATCATGGCCGACAAGCAGAAGAACGGCATCAAGGTGAACTTCAAGATCCGCCACAACATCGAGGACGGC
AGCGTGCAGCTCGCCGACCACTACCAGCAGAACACCCCCATCGGCGACGGCCCCGTGCTGCTGCCCGACA
ACCACTACCTGAGCTACCAGTCCAAACTGAGCAAAGACCCCAACGAGAAGCGCGATCACATGGTCCTGCT
GGAGTTCGTGACCGCCGCCGGGATCACTCTCGGCATGGACGAGCTCTACAAGGGTGACCTGGAGCCGAGG
CCCACGGCTCCTAGCTCCGGCGCGCCAGGCCTCGCCGGAGTCGGCGAAACGCCGAGCGCCGCTGCGCTGG
CCGCAGCCAGGGTGGAACTGCCCGGAACCGCTGTGCCCTCGGTGCCGGAGGATGCTGCGCCCGCGAGCCG
GGACGGGGGCGGGGTCCGCGATGAGGGACCAGCCGCCGCCGGTGACGGCCTGGGCAGACCCTTGGGGCCT
ACCCCGAGCCAGAGCCGTTTCCAGGTGGACCTCGTTTCCGAGAACGCAGGGCGGGCTGCTGCTGCGGCGG
CGGCGGCTGCTGCGGCCGCCGCCGCTGCTGGTGCCGGGGCGGGGGCCAAGCAGACTCCTGCCGACGGGGA
AGCCAGCGGCGAGAGCGAGCCAGCTAAAGGCAGCGAGGAAGCCAAAGGCCGCTTCCGCGTTAACTTCGTA
GATCCTGCTGCCAGCTCGTCCGCAGAAGATAGCCTGTCAGATGCCGCCGGGGTCGGAGTCGATGGACCCA
ACGTGAGCTTCCAGAACGGCGGGGACACGGTACTGAGCGAGGGCAGCAGCCTCCATTCCGGTGGCGGCGG
CGGCTCCGGCCACCACCAGCACTACTATTATGATACCCACACCAACACCTACTATCTGCGCACCTTCGGC
CACAACACAATGGACGCGGTACCCAGGATCGACCACTACCGGCACACAGCCGCGCAGCTCGGCGAGAAGC
TGCTCCGGCCTAGCCTGGCCGAGCTGCATGACGAGCTGGAAAAGGAACCTTTTGAGGATGGCTTTGCAAA
TGGGGAAGAAAGCACTCCAACACGTGATGCTGTGGTCACGTACACGGCCGAAAGTAAAGGAGTCGTGAAG
TTTGGCTGGATCAAGGGTGTACTAGTACGTTGTATGTTAAACATTTGGGGTGTGATGCTTTTCATTCGTC
TCTCATGGATTGTGGGACAAGCTGGAATTGGTCTATCAGTCCTTGTAATAATGATGGCTACTGTTGTGAC
AACTATCACAGGATTGTCCACTAGCGCCATCGCAACTAATGGATTTGTAAGGGGAGGCGGCGCATATTAT
TTAATATCTAGAAGTCTAGGGCCTGAATTTGGTGGTGCCATTGGTCTAATCTTCGCCTTTGCCAACGCTG
TTGCTGTTGCTATGTATGTGGTTGGATTTGCAGAAACCGTGGTGGAGTTGCTGAAAGAACATTCCATTCT
TATGATAGATGAAATCAATGACATCCGGATTATTGGAGCCATTACAGTCGTGATTCTTTTAGGTATCTCA
GTAGCCGGTATGGAGTGGGAAGCAAAAGCTCAGATTGTTCTTTTGGTGATCCTACTTCTTGCTATTGGTG
ATTTCGTCATAGGAACATTTATCCCACTCGAGAGCAAGAAGCCAAAAGGGTTTTTTGGCTATAAATCTGA
AATCTTTAATGAGAACTTTGGCCCCGATTTTCGAGAAGAAGAAACTTTCTTTTCTGTATTTGCCATCTTT
TTTCCTGCTGCAACTGGAATTCTGGCTGGCGCAAATATCTCAGGTGATCTTGCAGATCCTCAGTCAGCCA
TACCCAAAGGAACACTCCTAGCCATTTTAATTACTACATTGGTTTATGTAGGAATTGCCGTGTCTGTAGG
TTCTTGTGTCGTACGCGATGCCACTGGTAATGTTAATGACACTATCGTAACAGAGCTAACAAACTGTACT
AGCGCAGCCTGCAAATTAAACTTTGATTTTTCATCTTGTGAATCCAGTCCTTGTAGCTACGGCCTAATGA
ACAACTTTCAGGTAATGAGTATGGTGTCAGGATTTACACCACTAATTTCCGCGGGCATATTCTCTGCCAC
TCTTTCTAGCGCATTAGCATCCCTAGTGAGTGCTCCCAAGATATTTCAGGCCCTATGTAAAGACAACATC
TACCCCGCTTTCCAGATGTTTGCTAAAGGTTATGGGAAAAATAATGAGCCATTACGTGGCTACATCTTAA
CATTCTTAATTGCACTTGGATTCATCTTAATTGCCGAACTGAATGTTATTGCACCATGTATCTCAAACTT
CTTCCTTGCCAGCTATGCCCTCATCAATTTTTCAGTATTCCATGCTTCACTGGCCAAAAGCCCAGGATGG
CGACCGGCATTTAAATACTACAATATGTGGATCTCACTTCTTGGAGCAATTCTTTGTTGCATAGTAATGT
TCGTCATTAACTGGTGGGCTGCTTTGCTAACCTACGTGATAGTCCTTGGGCTGTATATTTATGTTACCTA
CAAAAAACCCGATGTGAATTGGGGATCCTCTACACAAGCCCTGACTTACCTCAATGCCCTGCAACATAGT
ATTAGGCTTTCTGGCGTGGAGGACCATGTGAAAAACTTTAGGCCACAGTGTCTTGTTATGACAGGAGCGC
CAAACTCACGGCCGGCCTTACTTCATCTTGTTCACGATTTCACAAAAAATGTTGGTTTGATGATCTGTGG
ACACGTACACATGGGACCACGCAGACAAGCCATGAAAGAAATGTCCATCGACCAAGCCAAATATCAGCGC
TGGCTTATTAAGAACAAAATGAAGGCTTTTTATGCACCAGTACATGCAGATGACCTCAGAGAAGGGGCCC
AATACTTGATGCAGGCTGCTGGCCTGGGCCGTATGAAGCCAAACACACTAGTCCTTGGATTTAAGAAAGA
TTGGTTGCAAGCAGATATGAGGGATGTGGATATGTACATAAACTTATTTCACGATGCTTTTGACATACAA
TATGGCGTAGTGGTTATTCGCCTAAAAGAAGGTCTGGATATTAGTCACCTGCAGGGACAAGAAGAATTAT
TGTCATCACAAGAGAAATCTCCTGGCACCAAGGATGTCGTAGTAAGTGTGGAATATAGTAAAAAGTCCGA
TTTAGATACTTCGAAACCCCTCAGTGAAAAACCAATTACCCATAAAGTCGAGGAAGAAGATGGCAAGACT
GCAACTCAACCACTGTTGAAAAAAGAATCCAAAGGCCCTATTGTGCCTTTGAATGTAGCTGACCAAAAGC
TTCTTGAAGCTAGTACACAGTTTCAGAAAAAACAAGGAAAGAATACTATTGATGTCTGGTGGCTTTTTGA
TGACGGAGGTCTGACCTTATTGATACCTTACCTTCTGACGACCAAGAAAAAATGGAAAGACTGTAAGATC
AGAGTATTCATTGGTGGAAAGATAAACAGAATAGACCATGACCGGAGAGCGATGGCTACTTTACTGAGCA
AGTTCAGAATCGATTTTTCTGACATCATGGTTCTAGGAGACATCAATACCAAACCAAAGAAAGAAAACAT
TATAGCTTTCGAGGAAATCATTGAGCCATACAGACTTCACGAAGATGATAAAGAGCAAGATATCGCAGAT
AAAATGAAAGAAGATGAACCCTGGCGAATAACAGATAATGAATTGGAGCTGTATAAGACCAAGACATACC
GGCAGATCAGGTTAAATGAGTTATTAAAGGAACATTCAAGCACAGCTAACATTATTGTGATGAGTTTACC
GGTCGCACGAAAGGGTGCCGTTTCTAGTGCTCTCTACATGGCATGGTTAGAAGCACTATCTAAGGATCTA
CCACCAATCCTACTAGTTCGTGGGAATCATCAGAGTGTCCTTACCTTCTATTCATAATTAATTAAGTTTA
AACCCGCTGATCAGCCTCGACTGTGCCTTCTAGTTGCCAGCCATCTGTTGTTTGCCCCTCCCCCGTGCCT
TCCTTGACCCTGGAAGGTGCCACTCCCACTGTCCTTTCCTAATAAAATGAGGAAATTGCATCGCATTGTC
TGAGTAGGTGTCATTCTATTCTGGGGGGTGGGGTGGGGCAGGACAGCAAGGGGGAGGATTGGGAAGACAA
TAGCAGGCATGCTGGGGATGCGGTGGGCTCTATGGCTTCTGAGGCGGAAAGAACCAGCTGGGGCTCTAGG
GGGTATCCCC
[124 nt withheld, positions 4771-4894]
C
[91 nt withheld, positions 4896-4986]
A
[49 nt withheld, positions 4988-5036]
CCTTTGACGTTGGAGTCCACGTTCTTT
[37 nt withheld, positions 5064-5100]
ACCCTATCTCGGTCTATTCTTTTGATTTATAAGGGATTTTGCCGATTTCGGCCTATTGGTTAAAAAATGA
GCTGATTTAACAAAAATTTAACGCGAATTAATTCTGTGGAATGTGTGTCAGTTAGGGTGTGGAAAGTCCC
CAGGCTCCCCAGCAGGCAGAAGTATGCAAAGCATGCATCTCAATTAGTCAGCAACCAGGTGTGGAAAGTC
CCCAGGCTCCCCAGCAGGCAGAAGTATGCAAAGCATGCATCTCAATTAGTCAGCAACCATAGTCCCGCCC
CTAACTCCGCCCATCCCGCCCCTAACTCCGCCCAGTTCCGCCCATTCTCCGCCCCATGGCTGACTAATTT
TTTTTATTTATGCAGAGGCCGAGGCCGCCTCTGCCTCTGAGCTATTCCAGAAGTAGTGAGGAGGCTTTTT
TGGAGGCCTAGGCTTTTGCAAAAAGCTCCCGGGAGCTTGTATATCCATTTTCGGATCTGATCAAGAGACA
GGATGAGGATCGTTTCGCATGATTGAACAAGATGGATTGCACGCAGGTTCTCCGGCCGCTTGGGTGGAGA
GGCTATTCGGCTATGACTGGGCACAACAGACAATCGGCTGCTCTGATGCCGCCGTGTTCCGGCTGTCAGC
GCAGGGGCGCCCGGTTCTTTTTGTCAAGACCGACCTGTCCGGTGCCCTGAATGAACTGCAGGACGAGGCA
GCGCGGCTATCGTGGCTGGCCACGACGGGCGTTCCTTGCGCAGCTGTGCTCGACGTTGTCACTGAAGCGG
GAAGGGACTGGCTGCTATTGGGCGAAGTGCCGGGGCAGGATCTCCTGTCATCTCACCTTGCTCCTGCCGA
GAAAGTATCCATCATGGCTGATGCAATGCGGCGGCTGCATACGCTTGATCCGGCTACCTGCCCATTCGAC
CACCAAGCGAAACATCGCATCGAGCGAGCACGTACTCGGATGGAAGCCGGTCTTGTCGATCAGGATGATC
TGGACGAAGAGCATCAGGGGCTCGCGCCAGCCGAACTGTTCGCCAGGCTCAAGGCGCGCATGCCCGACGG
CGAGGATCTCGTCGTGACCCATGGCGATGCCTGCTTGCCGAATATCATGGTGGAAAATGGCCGCTTTTCT
GGATTCATCGACTGTGGCCGGCTGGGTGTGGCGGACCGCTATCAGGACATAGCGTTGGCTACCCGTGATA
TTGCTGAAGAGCTTGGCGGCGAATGGGCTGACCGCTTCCTCGTGCTTTACGGTATCGCCGCTCCCGATTC
GCAGCGCATCGCCTTCTATCGCCTTCTTGACGAGTTCTTCTGAGCGGGACTCTGGGGTTCGAAATGACCG
ACCAAGCGACGCCCAACCTGCCATCACGAGATTTCGATTCCACCGCCGCCTTCTATGAAAGGTTGGGCTT
CGGAATCGTTTTCCGGGACGCCGGCTGGATGATCCTCCAGCGCGGGGATCTCATGCTGGAGTTCTTCGCC
CACCCCAACTTGTTTATTGCAGCTTATAATGGTTACAAATAAAGCAATAGCATCACAAATTTCACAAATA
AAGCATTTTTTTCACTGCATTCTAGTTGTGGTTTGTCCAAACTCATCAATGTATCTTATCATGTCTGTAT
ACCGTCGACCTCTAGCTAGAGCTTGGCGTAATCATGGTCATAGCTGTTTCCTGTGTGAAATTGTTATCCG
CTCACAATTCCACACAACATACGAGCCGGAAGCATAAAGTGTAAAGCCTGGGGTGCCTAATGAGTGAGCT
AACTCACATTAATTGCGTTGCGCTCACTGCCCGCTTTCCAGTCGGGAAACCTGTCGTGCCAGCTGCATTA
ATGAATCGGCCAACGCGCGGGGAGAGGCGGTTTGCGTATTGGGCGCTCTTCCGCTTCCTCGCTCACTGAC
TCGCTGCGCTCGGTCGTTCGGCTGCGGCGAGCGGTATCAGCTCACTCAAAGGCGGTAATACGGTTATCCA
CAGAATCAGGGGATAACGCAGGAAAGAACATGTGAGCAAAAGGCCAGCAAAAGGCCAGGAACCGTAAAAA
GGCCGCGTTGCTGGCGTTTTTCCATAGGCTCCGCCCCCCTGACGAGCATCACAAAAATCGACGCTCAAGT
CAGAGGTGGCGAAACCCGACAGGACTATAAAGATACCAGGCGTTTCCCCCTGGAAGCTCCCTCGTGCGCT
CTCCTGTTCCGACCCTGCCGCTTACCGGATACCTGTCCGCCTTTCTCCCTTCGGGAAGCGTGGCGCTTTC
TCATAGCTCACGCTGTAGGTATCTCAGTTCGGTGTAGGTCGTTCGCTCCAAGCTGGGCTGTGTGCACGAA
CCCCCCGTTCAGCCCGACCGCTGCGCCTTATCCGGTAACTATCGTCTTGAGTCCAACCCGGTAAGACACG
ACTTATCGCCACTGGCAGCAGCCACTGGTAACAGGATTAGCAGAGCGAGGTATGTAGGCGGTGCTACAGA
GTTCTTGAAGTGGTGGCCTAACTACGGCTACACTAGAAGAACAGTATTTGGTATCTGCGCTCTGCTGAAG
CCAGTTACCTTCGGAAAAAGAGTTGGTAGCTCTTGATCCGGCAAACAAACCACCGCTGGTAGCGGTTTTT
TTGTTTGCAAGCAGCAGATTACGCGCAGAAAAAAAGGATCTCAAGAAGATCCTTTGATCTTTTCTACGGG
GTCTGACGCTCAGTGGAACGAAAACTCACGTTAAGGGATTTTGGTCATGAGATTATCAAAAAGGATCTTC
ACCTAGATCCTTTTAAATTAAAAATGAAGTTTTAAATCAATCTAAAGTATATATGAGTAAACTTGGTCTG
ACAGTTACCAATGCTTAATCAGTGAGGCACCTATCTCAGCGATCTGTCTATTTCGTTCATCCATAGTTGC
CTGACTCCCCGTCGTGTAGATAACTACGATACGGGAGGGCTTACCATCTGGCCCCAGTGCTGCAATGATA
CCGCGAGACCCACGCTCACCGGCTCCAGATTTATCAGCAATAAACCAGCCAGCCGGAAGGGCCGAGCGCA
GAAGTGGTCCTGCAACTTTATCCGCCTCCATCCAGTCTATTAATTGTTGCCGGGAAGCTAGAGTAAGTAG
TTCGCCAGTTAATAGTTTGCGCAACGTTGTTGCCATTGCTACAGGCATCGTGGTGTCACGCTCGTCGTTT
GGTATGGCTTCATTCAGCTCCGGTTCCCAACGATCAAGGCGAGTTACATGATCCCCCATGTTGTGCAAAA
AAGCGGTTAGCTCCTTCGGTCCTCCGATCGTTGTCAGAAGTAAGTTGGCCGCAGTGTTATCACTCATGGT
TATGGCAGCACTGCATAATTCTCTTACTGTCATGCCATCCGTAAGATGCTTTTCTGTGACTGGTGAGTAC
TCAACCAAGTCATTCTGAGAATAGTGTATGCGGCGACCGAGTTGCTCTTGCCCGGCGTCAATACGGGATA
ATACCGCGCCACATAGCAGAACTTTAAAAGTGCTCATCATTGGAAAACGTTCTTCGGGGCGAAAACTCTC
AAGGATCTTACCGCTGTTGAGATCCAGTTCGATGTAACCCACTCGTGCACCCAACTGATCTTCAGCATCT
TTTACTTTCACCAGCGTTTCTGGGTGAGCAAAAACAGGAAGGCAAAATGCCGCAAAAAAGGGAATAAGGG
CGACACGGAAATGTTGAATACTCATACTCTTCCTTTTTCAATATTATTGAAGCATTTATCAGGGTTATTG
TCTCATGAGCGGATACATATTTGAATGTATTTAGAAAAATAAACAAATAGGGGTTCCGCGCACATTTCCC
CGAAAAGTGCCACCTGACGTCGACGGATCGGGAGATCTCCCGATCCCCTATGGTGCACTCTCAGTACAAT
CTGCTCTGATGCCGCATAGTTAAGCCAGTATCTGCTCCCTGCTTGTGTGTTGGAGGTCGCTGAGTAGTGC
GCGAGCAAAATTTAAGCTACAACAAGGCAAGGCTTGACCGACAATTGCATGAAGAATCTGCTTAGGGTTA
GGCGTTTTGCGCTGCTTCGCGATGTACGGGCCAGATATACGCGTTGACATTGATTATTGACTAGTTATTA
ATAGTAATCAATTACGGGGTCATTAGTTCATAGCCCATATATGGAGTTCCGCGTTACATAACTTACGGTA
AATGGCCCGCCTGGCTGACCGCCCAACGACCCCCGCCCATTGACGTCAATAATGACGTATGTTCCCATAG
TAACGCCAATAGGGACTTTCCATTGACGTCAATGGGTGGAGTATTTACGGTAAACTGCCCACTTGGCAGT
ACATCAAGTGTATCATATGCCAAGTACGCCCCCTATTGACGTCAATGACGGTAAATGGCCCGCCTGGCAT
TATGCCCAGTACATGACCTTATGGGACTTTCCTACTTGGCAGTACATCTACGTATTAGTCATCGCTATTA
CCATGGTGATGCGGTTTTGGCAGTACATCAATGGGCGTGGATAGCGGTTTGACTCACGGGGATTTCCAAG
TCTCCACCCCATTGACGTCAATGGGAGTTTGTTTTGGCACCAAAATCAACGGGACTTTCCAAAATGTCGT
AACAACTCCGCCCCATTGACGCAAATGGGCGGTAGGCGTGTACGGTGGGAGGTCTATATAAGCAGAGCTC
TCTGGCTAACTAGAGAACCCACTGCTTACTGGCTTATCGAAATTAATACGACTCACTATAGGGAGACCCA
AGCTG
Features (pLannotate 1.2.2; 22 found; start..end, strand, type, name):
     31..96      +  CDS            3xFLAG: three tandem FLAG® epitope tags, followed by an enterokinase cleavage site
    109..822     +  CDS            mCitrine: mCitrine is a basic (constitutively fluorescent) yellow fluorescent protein published in 2001, derived from Aequorea victoria.
    829..4464    +  CDS            SLC12A2: S12A2_HUMAN - Also known as NKCC1. Experimental evidence at protein level: Swiss-Prot protein existence level 1. Cation-chloride cotransporter which mediates the electroneutral transport of chloride, potassium and/or sodium ions across the membrane. Plays a vital role in the regulation of ionic balance and cell volume. From Homo sapiens (Human).
   4501..4725    +  polyA_signal   bGH poly(A) signal: bovine growth hormone polyadenylation signal
   4729..4750    +  promoter       SV40 promoter (fragment): SV40 enhancer and early promoter
   4771..5199    +  rep_origin     f1 ori (sequence partly withheld): f1 bacteriophage origin of replication; arrow indicates direction of (+) strand synthesis
   5213..5542    +  promoter       SV40 promoter: SV40 enhancer and early promoter
   5609..6400    +  CDS            neo: KKA2_KLEPN - Also known as kan, nptII. Experimental evidence at protein level: Swiss-Prot protein existence level 1. Resistance to kanamycin, neomycin, paromomycin, ribostamycin, butirosin and gentamicin B. From Klebsiella pneumoniae.
   6424..6582    +  CDS            ble (fragment): BLE_KLEPN - Experimental evidence at protein level: Swiss-Prot protein existence level 1. Binding protein with a strong affinity to the bleomycin family of antibiotics. Binds to CL990; an antimitotic-antibiotic compound. From Klebsiella pneumoniae.
   6577..6698    +  polyA_signal   SV40 poly(A) signal: SV40 polyadenylation signal
   6771..6787    -  protein_bind   lac operator: The lac repressor binds to the lac operator to inhibit transcription in E. coli. This inhibition can be relieved by adding lactose or isopropyl-β-D-thiogalactopyranoside (IPTG). lac repressor encoded by lacI
   6795..6825    -  promoter       lac promoter: promoter for the E. coli lac operon
   6840..6861    -  protein_bind   CAP binding site: CAP binding activates transcription in the presence of cAMP. E. coli catabolite activator protein
   6874..6966    -  CDS            lacI (fragment): lac repressor; lacI; The lac repressor binds to the lac operator to inhibit transcription in E. coli. This inhibition can be relieved by adding lactose or isopropyl-β-D-thiogalactopyranoside (IPTG).
   7149..7734    -  rep_origin     ori: high-copy-number ColE1/pMB1/pBR322/pUC origin of replication
   7905..8765    -  CDS            AmpR: β-lactamase; bla; confers resistance to ampicillin, carbenicillin, and related antibiotics
   8766..8870    -  promoter       AmpR promoter: bla
   8929..8981    -  misc_feature   bom (fragment): basis of mobility region from pBR322
   9136..9515    +  enhancer       CMV enhancer: human cytomegalovirus immediate early enhancer
   9516..9719    +  promoter       CMV promoter: human cytomegalovirus (CMV) immediate early promoter
   9715..9748    +  LTR            5' LTR (truncated) (fragment): truncated 5' long terminal repeat (LTR) from HIV-1
   9764..9782    +  promoter       T7 promoter: promoter for bacteriophage T7 RNA polymerase
