[The description below was written by a language model from this plasmid's Addgene catalogue record and pLannotate feature annotations shown in this document.]
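Description:
pcDNA3.1 Flag YFP hNKCC1 I677C (NT467) is a mammalian expression plasmid built on the pcDNA3.1 neo backbone, carrying a synthetic cDNA for the human Na-K-Cl cotransporter NKCC1 (SLC12A2) with an isoleucine-to-cysteine substitution at position 677. The full depositor sequence is about 9.8 kb. It is maintained in E. coli through a high-copy ColE1/pUC-type origin with ampicillin resistance (AmpR), and also carries an f1 origin. For stable selection in mammalian cells, an SV40 early promoter drives the neomycin phosphotransferase gene, terminated by an SV40 polyadenylation signal, conferring G418 resistance. The annotation also lists short fragments (ble, lacI, bom, a truncated HIV-1 LTR match near the CMV promoter) that appear to be backbone remnants or partial similarity hits rather than functional parts.

The expression cassette runs from the CMV immediate-early enhancer and promoter, past a T7 promoter, into a single open reading frame encoding a 3xFLAG epitope, a yellow fluorescent protein (catalogued as YFP and annotated as the mCitrine variant) and then NKCC1, followed by the bovine growth hormone polyadenylation signal. The N-terminal tags allow immunodetection or purification via FLAG and visualisation of transporter expression and localisation by fluorescence. The insert sits between NheI and PmeI sites, and the synthetic cDNA was designed to include convenient restriction sites, which eases construction of mutants. This plasmid was derived from the corresponding wild-type construct (NT17). The associated publication concerns internal crosslinking between transmembrane domains 10 and 11/12 of the cotransporter, so the introduced cysteine is presumably related to that work on conformational movements during ion transport and transporter activation, though the record does not describe this mutant's specific role.
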