Addgene plasmid #50878: pcDNA3.1 Flag YFP hNKCC1 I677C (NT467)
Purpose: Expresses human NKCC1 I677C mutant with an N-terminal 3xFLAG-YFP tag in mammalian cells. cDNA is synthetic, containing convenient restriction sites.
Depositing lab: Biff Forbush. Depositing organization: Yale University. Publication: Molecular Motions Involved in Na-K-Cl Cotransporter-mediated Ion Transport and Transporter Activation Revealed by Internal Crosslinking between Transmembrane Domains 10 and 11/12. Monette MY, Somasekharan S, Forbush B. J Biol Chem. 2014 Jan 22. 10.1074/jbc.M113.542258 PubMed 24451383.
Backbone
  Vector backbone: pcDNA 3.1 neo
  Backbone manufacturer: Life Technologies
  Backbone size w/o insert (bp): 5316
  Vector type: Mammalian Expression
  Selectable markers: Neomycin (select with G418)
Growth in bacteria
  Bacterial resistance: Ampicillin, 100 μg/mL
  Growth temperature: 37°C
  Growth strain: DH5alpha
  Copy number: High Copy
Gene/Insert
  Gene/Insert name: human NKCC1 (synthetic) (alt names: Slc12A2 (synthetic); Na-K-Cl cotransporter)
  Species: H. sapiens (human), Synthetic
  Insert size (bp): 4479
  Mutation: I677C in hNKCC1 in NT17
  Entrez Gene: SLC12A2 (a.k.a. BSC, BSC-2, BSC2, CCC1, KILQS, NKCC1, PPP1R141)
  Promoter: CMV
  Tag / fusion protein: 3x Flag (N terminal on insert); YFP (N terminal on insert)
  Cloning method: Restriction Enzyme; 5′ cloning site NheI (not destroyed); 3′ cloning site PmeI (not destroyed)
  Sequencing primers: 5′ CMV-F; 3′ BGH-rev
Terms and licenses: Academic/Nonprofit Terms; Industry Terms: Not Available to Industry
Depositor comments: Plasmid constructed from pcDNA3.1 Flag YFP hNKCC1 WT (NT17). See Addgene plasmid# 49085 (http://www.addgene.org/49085/) for plasmid map of wild-type construct.
How to cite: pcDNA3.1 Flag YFP hNKCC1 I677C (NT467) was a gift from Biff Forbush (Addgene plasmid # 50878 ; http://n2t.net/addgene:50878 ; RRID:Addgene_50878)
