>Addgene plasmid #50878 | pcDNA3.1 Flag YFP hNKCC1 I677C (NT467) | addgene partial sequence | sequence record 78643 | CMV-F 5'-CGCAAATGGGCGGTAGGCGTG-3'
GAGCTCTCTGGCTAACTAGAGAACCCACTGCTTACTGGCTTATCGAAATTAATACGACTCACTATAGGGA
GACCCAAGCTGGCTAGCCCGGGCACGGCCGCCACCATGGGAGACTACAAAGACCATGACGGTGATTATAA
AGATCACGACATCGACTACAAGGATGACGATGACAAGGGTGACCCTACCGTCAGCAAGGGCGAGGAGCTG
TTCACCGGGGTGGTGCCCATCCTGGTCGAGCTGGACGGCGACGTAAACGGCCACAAGTTCAGCGTGTCCG
GCGAGGGCGAGGGCGATGCCACCTACGGCAAGCTGACCCTGAAGTTCATCTGCACCACCGGCAAGCTGCC
CGTGCCCTGGCCCACCCTCGTGACCACCTTCGGCTACGGCCTGATGTGCTTCGCCCGCTACCCCGACCAC
ATGAAGCAGCACGACTTCTTCAAGTCCGCCATGCCCGAAGGCTACGTCCAGGAGCGCACCATCTTCTTCA
AGGACGACGGCAACTACAAGACCCGCGCCGAGGTGAAGTTCGAGGGCGACACCCTGGTGAACCGCATCGA
GCTGAAGGGCATCGACTTCAAGGAGGACGGCAACATCCTAGGGCACAAGCTGGAGTACAACTACAACAGC
CACAACGTTTATATCATGGCCGACAAGCAGAAGAACGGCATCAAGGTGAACTTCAAGATCCGCCACAACA
TCGAGGACGGCAGCGTGCAGCTCGCCGACCACTACCAGCAGAACACCCCCATCGGCGACGGCCCCGTGCT
GCTGCCCGACAACCACTACCTGAGCTACCAGTCCAAACTGAGCAAAGACCCCAACGAGAAGCGCGATCAC
ATGGTCCTGCTG
