>Addgene plasmid #50878 | pcDNA3.1 Flag YFP hNKCC1 I677C (NT467) | addgene partial sequence | sequence record 79017 | hNKCC1-int-R 5'-ATATTTGGCTTGGTCGATGG-3'
TCCACAGATCATCAAACCAACATTTTTTGTGAAATCGTGAACAAGATGAAGTAAGGCCGGCCGTGAGTTT
GGCGCTCCTGTCATAACAAGACACTGTGGCCTAAAGTTTTTCACATGGTCCTCCACGCCAGAAAGCCTAA
TACTATGTTGCAGGGCATTGAGGTAAGTCAGGGCTTGTGTAGAGGATCCCCAATTCACATCGGGTTTTTT
GTAGGTAACATAAATATACAGCCCAAGGACTATCACGTAGGTTAGCAAAGCAGCCCACCAGTTAATGACG
AACATTACTATGCAACAAAGAATTGCTCCAAGAAGTGAGATCCACATATTGTAGTATTTAAATGCCGGTC
GCCATCCTGGGCTTTTGGCCAGTGAAGCATGGAATACTGAAAAATTGATGAGGGCATAGCTGGCAAGGAA
GAAGTTTGAGATACATGGTGCAATAACATTCAGTTCGGCAATTAAGATGAATCCAAGTGCAATTAAGAAT
GTTAAGATGTAGCCACGTAATGGCTCATTATTTTTCCCATAACCTTTAGCAAACATCTGGAAAGCGGGGT
AGATGTTGTCTTTACATAGGGCCTGAAATATCTTGGGAGCACTCACTAGGGATGCTAATGCGCTAGAAAG
AGTGGCAGAGAATATGCCCGCGGAAATTAGTGGTGTAAATCCTGACACCATACTCATTACCTGAAAGTTG
TTCATTAGGCCGTAGCTACAAGGACTGGATTCACAAGATGAAAAATCAAAGTTTAATTTGCAGGCTGCGC
TAGTACAGTTTGTTAGCTCTGTTACGATAGTGTCATTAACATTACCAGTGGCATCGCGTACGACACAAGA
ACCTACAGACACGGCAATTCCTACATAAACCAATGTAGTAATTAAAATGGCTAGGAGTGTTCCTTTGGGT
ATGGCTGACTGAGGATCTGCA
